LOCUS       Exported 784 bp ds-DNA linear SYN 30-MAY-2021
DEFINITION  synthetic linear DNA
ACCESSION   .
VERSION     .
KEYWORDS    ZP30 Fgf8
SOURCE      synthetic DNA construct
  ORGANISM  synthetic DNA construct
REFERENCE   1 (bases 1 to 784)
  TITLE     Zebrafish Probe Plasmids
REFERENCE   2 (bases 1 to 784)
  AUTHORS   .
  TITLE     Direct Submission
  JOURNAL   Exported May 30, 2021 from SnapGene Server 1.1.58
            http://www.snapgene.com
FEATURES             Location/Qualifiers
     source          1..784
                     /organism="synthetic DNA construct"
                     /mol_type="other DNA"
     primer_bind     complement(62..78)
                     /label=KS primer
                     /note="common sequencing primer, one of multiple similar
                     variants"
     primer_bind     complement(63..79)
                     /label=pBluescriptKS
                     /note="For pBluescript vector"
ORIGIN
        1 ggtggcggcc gctctagact agtggatccc ccgggctgca ggaattcgat atcaagctta
       61 tcgataccgt cgacctcgag cggccgccag tgtgatggat atctgcagaa ttcggcttgg
      121 tggcgacgac tcctggagcc cgtcagtatc ggcggaattc cctgactggc aatgggagaa
      181 gaggagggga taagagagtc cagcagcact gcttcttgaa gaaagctcat cagatgcact
      241 gtcctgcctc ctctgactga cactcacaca ggactcactg gatcaaacgt caaaggatct
      301 atttgtgctg cgctcctcac cttcatggac agctcgggat ttcctcgggc tgcatgatta
      361 caggcgcatc agaggcgctt tcgcttaaac ttgaaaagta aatcgtttac atgccgcgag
      421 ttttgcgtaa agtgcactta tttgttgttc tcgttgtaat gaaggaaatg caggtagtgc
      481 atgtacttgt cagcggtgtc agtctgaaaa aaaccttgga catttctttc tgcttctgag
      541 cagcaacaga tcttgtaatt tgccagttga cctgttcatc atatgttgcg agtcacagtg
      601 tggatacaaa cgcaggactt tacacatttg agctggaaaa cctgatatta ttctatatac
      661 acttattttt aatcactttt ttactgaggc tataaacatg agactcatac cttcacggtt
      721 gagttatcta ttccttcacc tctttgcgtt ttgctactat gctcaggtaa ccattcagtc
      781 cccg
//
