[The description below was written by a language model from this plasmid's Addgene catalogue record and the feature table of its GenBank file.]
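Description:
ZP30 Fgf8 is a zebrafish riboprobe template plasmid built on the Stratagene pBluescript SK+ phagemid, a roughly 3 kb high-copy cloning vector propagated in E. coli under ampicillin selection. Although catalogued as a bacterial expression vector, its function as recorded is in vitro transcription rather than protein production. The pBluescript polylinker is flanked by opposing T3 and T7 bacteriophage RNA polymerase promoters, which also serve as the sequencing primer sites for the insert.

The insert is zebrafish (Danio rerio) fgf8, corresponding to the gene now designated fgf8a and also known as acerebellar (ace), which encodes a secreted fibroblast growth factor. The fragment was excised from an fgf8-CS2 plasmid with XhoI and ApaI and ligated into the same sites of pBluescript SK+, with both sites preserved. According to the depositor's notes, cutting at the XhoI site at the 5′ end of the insert linearises the plasmid. Run-off transcription from the T7 promoter then yields an antisense RNA. This points to use as a probe for detecting fgf8 transcripts, typically by in situ hybridisation in zebrafish embryos, consistent with its inclusion in a set of zebrafish probe plasmids. The record does not state the insert size or whether it covers the complete coding sequence.

The associated sequence file covers only a 784 bp portion of the plasmid. It is annotated solely with KS/pBluescript KS primer binding sites from the polylinker region, so it neither maps the insert nor shows the vector's origin or resistance gene.
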