Addgene plasmid #16912: ZP30 Fgf8
Depositing lab: Randall Moon. Depositing organization: University of Washington.
Backbone
  Vector backbone: pBluescript SK+
  Backbone manufacturer: Stratagene
  Backbone size w/o insert (bp): 3000
  Vector type: Bacterial Expression
Growth in bacteria
  Bacterial resistance: Ampicillin, 100 μg/mL
  Growth temperature: 37°C
  Growth strain: DH5alpha
  Copy number: High Copy
Gene/Insert
  Gene/Insert name: fgf8
  Species: D. rerio (zebrafish)
  Entrez Gene: fgf8a (a.k.a. ac, ace, acere, cb110, etID309886.13, fgf-8, fgf8, id:ibd50, id:ibd5031, wu:fb73a0, wu:fb73a06)
  Cloning method: Restriction Enzyme; 5′ cloning site XhoI (not destroyed); 3′ cloning site ApaI (not destroyed)
  Sequencing primers: 5′ T3; 3′ T7
Terms and licenses: Academic/Nonprofit Terms; Industry Terms: Not Available to Industry
Depositor comments: Fgf8 insert (XhoI-ApaI) from fgf8-CS2 cloned into XhoI-ApaI cut pSK+. For antisense probe digest with XhoI, transcribe with T7 polymerase.
How to cite: ZP30 Fgf8 was a gift from Randall Moon (Addgene plasmid # 16912 ; http://n2t.net/addgene:16912 ; RRID:Addgene_16912)
